>Addgene plasmid #79828 | SAH0141-0.0-conP01 | depositor full sequence | sequence record 149519 | SAH0141-0.0-conP01 sequence 5086 bps
GTTACATTGTCGATCTGTTCATGGTGAACAGCTTTAAATGCACCAAAAACTCGTAAAAGCTCTGATGTAT
CTATCTTTTTTACACCGTTTTCATCTGTGCATATGGACAGTTTTCCCTTTGATATCTAACGGTGAACAGT
TGTTCTACTTTTGTTTGTTAGTCTTGATGCTTCACTGATAGATACAAGAGCCATAAGAACCTCAGATCCT
TCCGTATTTAGCCAGTATGTTCTCTAGTGTGGTTCGTTGTTTTTGCGTGAGCCATGAGAACGAACCATTG
AGATCATGCTTACTTTGCATGTCACTCAAAAATTTTGCCTCAAAACTGGTGAGCTGAATTTTTGCAGTTA
AAGCATCGTGTAGTGTTTTTCTTAGTCCGTTACGTAGGTAGGAATCTGATGTAATGGTTGTTGGTATTTT
GTCACCATTCATTTTTATCTGGTTGTTCTCAAGTTCGGTTACGAGATCCATTTGTCTATCTAGTTCAACT
TGGAAAATCAACGTATCAGTCGGGCGGCCTCGCTTATCAACCACCAATTTCATATTGCTGTAAGTGTTTA
AATCTTTACTTATTGGTTTCAAAACCCATTGGTTAAGCCTTTTAAACTCATGGTAGTTATTTTCAAGCAT
TAACATGAACTTAAATTCATCAAGGCTAATCTCTATATTTGCCTTGTGAGTTTTCTTTTGTGTTAGTTCT
TTTAATAACCACTCATAAATCCTCATAGAGTATTTGTTTTCAAAAGACTTAACATGTTCCAGATTATATT
TTATGAATTTTTTTAACTGGAAAAGATAAGGCAATATCTCTTCACTAAAAACTAATTCTAATTTTTCGCT
TGAGAACTTGGCATAGTTTGTCCACTGGAAAATCTCAAAGCCTTTAACCAAAGGATTCCTGATTTCCACA
GTTCTCGTCATCAGCTCTCTGGTTGCTTTAGCTAATACACCATAAGCATTTTCCCTACTGATGTTCATCA
TCTGAGCGTATTGGTTATAAGTGAACGATACCGTCCGTTCTTTCCTTGTAGGGTTTTCAATCGTGGGGTT
GAGTAGTGCCACACAGCATAAAATTAGCTTGGTTTCATGCTCCGTTAAGTCATAGCGACTAATCGCTAGT
TCATTTGCTTTGAAAACAACTAATTCAGACATACATCTCAATTGGTCTAGGTGATTTTAATCACTATACC
AATTGAGATGGGCTAGTCAATGATAATTACATGTCCTTTTCCTTTGAGTTGTGGGTATCTGTAAATTCTG
CTAGACCTTTGCTGGAAAACTTGTAAATTCTGCTAGACCCTCTGTAAATTCCGCTAGACCTTTGTGTGTT
TTTTTTGTTTATATTCAAGTGGTTATAATTTATAGAATAAAGAAAGAATAAAAAAAGATAAAAAGAATAG
ATCCCAGCCCTGTGTATAACTCACTACTTTAGTCAGTTCCGCAGTATTACAAAAGGATGTCGCAAACGCT
GTTTGCTCCTCTACAAAACAGACCTTAAAACCCTAAAGGCTTAAGTAGCACCCTCGCAAGCTCGGGCAAA
TCGCTGAATATTCCTTTTGTCTCCGACCATCAGGCACCTGAGTCGCTGTCTTTTTCGTGACATTCAGTTC
GCTGCGCTCACGGCTCTGGCAGTGAATGGGGGTAAATGGCACTACAGGCGCCTTTTATGGATTCATGCAA
GGAAACTACCCATAATACAAGAAAAGCCCGTCACGGGCTTCTCAGGGCGTTTTATGGCGGGTCTGCTATG
TGGTGCTATCTGACTTTTTGCTGTTCAGCAGTTCCTGCCCTCTGATTTTCCAGTCTGACCACTTCGGATT
ATCCCGTGACAGGTCATTCAGACTGGCTAATGCACCCAGTAAGGCAGCGGTATCATCAACAGGCTTACCC
GTCTTACTGTCCCTAGTGCTTGGATTCTCACCAATAAAAAACGCCCGGCGGCAACCGAGCGTTCTGAACA
AATCCAGATGGAGTTCTGAGGTCATTACTGGATCTATCAACAGGAGTCCAAGCGAGCTCGTAAACTTGGT
CTGACAGCTCTAGCTCCGGCAAAAAAACGGGCAAGGTGTCACCACCCTGCCCTTTTTCTTTAAAACCGAA
AAGATTACTTCGCGTTTGCCACCTGACGTCTAAGAAAAGGAATATTCAGCAATTTGCCCGTGCCGAAGAA
AGGCCCACCCGTGAAGGTGAGCCAGTGAGTTGATTGCTACGTAATTAGTTAGTTAGCCCTTAGTGACTCG
AATTCTCTTGACAATTAATCATCGGCTCGTATAATGTGTGGAATCTAGAGTCACACAGGAAACCTACTAG
ATGAGCGAGCTGATTAAGGAGAACATGCACATGAAGCTGTACATGGAGGGCACCGTGGACAACCATCACT
TCAAGTGCACATCCGAGGGCGAAGGCAAGCCCTACGAGGGCACCCAGACCATGAGAATCAAGGTGGTCGA
GGGCGGCCCTCTCCCCTTCGCCTTCGACATCCTGGCTACTAGCTTCCTCTACGGCAGCAAGACCTTCATC
AACCACACCCAGGGCATCCCCGACTTCTTCAAGCAGTCCTTCCCTGAGGGCTTCACATGGGAGAGAGTCA
CCACATACGAAGACGGGGGCGTGCTGACCGCTACCCAGGACACCAGCCTCCAGGACGGCTGCCTCATCTA
CAACGTCAAGATCAGAGGGGTGAACTTCACATCCAACGGCCCTGTGATGCAGAAGAAAACACTCGGCTGG
GAGGCCTTCACCGAGACGCTGTACCCCGCTGACGGCGGCCTGGAAGGCAGAAACGACATGGCCCTGAAGC
TCGTGGGCGGGAGCCATCTGATCGCAAACATCAAGACCACATATAGATCCAAGAAACCCGCTAAGAACCT
CAAGATGCCTGGCGTCTACTATGTGGACTACAGACTGGAAAGAATCAAGGAGGCCAACAACGAGACCTAC
GTCGAGCAGCACGAGGTGGCAGTGGCCAGATACTGCGACCTCCCTAGCAAACTGGGGCACAAGCTAAATT
AAAAGCTAACCGGTCAGAAGCTTTTACTTGTACAGCTCGTCCATGCCGCCGGTGGAGTGGCGGCCCTCGG
CGCGTTCGTACTGTTCCACGATGGTGTAGTCCTCGTTGTGGGAGGTGATGTCCAACTTGATGTTGACGTT
GTAGGCGCCGGGCAGCTGCACGGGCTTCTTGGCCTTGTAGGTGGTCTTGACCTCAGCGTCGTAGTGGCCG
CCGTCCTTCAGCTTCAGCCTCTGCTTGATCTCGCCCTTCAGGGCGCCGTCCTCGGGGTACATCCGCTCGG
AGGAGGCCTCCCAGCCCATGGTCTTCTTCTGCATTACGGGGCCGTCGGAGGGGAAGTTGGTGCCGCGCAG
CTTCACCTTGTAGATGAACTCGCCGTCCTGCAAGGAGGAGTCCTGGGTCACGGTCACCACGCCGCCGTCC
TCGAAGTTCATCACGCGCTCCCACTTGAAGCCCTCGGGGAAGGACAGCTTCAAGTAGTCGGGGATGTCGG
CGGGGTGCTTCACGTAGGCCTTGGAGCCGTACATGAACTGAGGGGACAGGATGTCCCAGGCGAAGGGCAG
GGGGCCACCCTTGGTCACCTTCAGCTTGGCGGTCTGGGTGCCCTCGTAGGGGCGGCCCTCGCCCTCGCCC
TCGATCTCGAACTCGTGGCCGTTCACGGAGCCCTCCATGTGCACCTTGAAGCGCATGAACTCCTTGATGA
TGGCCATGTTATCCTCCTCGCCCTTGCTCACCATTTATTACCTCCCGCCTGATTAATATTGAAACTAACC
AGGGTTATTGTCTCATGAGCGGATACATATTTGAACTGCAGGAGTCACTAAGGGTTAGTTAGTTAGATTA
GCAGAAAGTCAAAAGCCTCCGACCGGAGGCTTTTGACTAAAACTTCCCTTGGGGTTATCATTGGGGCTCA
CTCAAAGGCGGTAATCAGATAAAAAAAATCCTTAGCTTTCGCTAAGGATGATTTCTGCTAGTGTAAGAGG
TTCCAACTTTCACCATAATGAAATAAGATCACTACCGGGCGTATTTTTTGAGTTATCGAGATTTTCAGGA
GCTAAGGAAGCTAAAATGCGCTTACGCAACTGGTCCAGAACCTTGACCGAACGCAGCGGTGGTAACGGCG
CAGTGGCGGTTTTCATGGCTTGTTATGACTGTTTTTTTGGGGTACAGTCTATGCCTCGGGCATCCAAGCA
GCAAGCGCGTTACGCCGTGGGTCGATGTTTGATGTTATGGAGCAGCAACGATGTTACGCAGCAGGGCAGT
CGCCCTAAAACAAAGTTAAACATCATGAGGGAAGCGGTGATCGCCGAAGTATCGACTCAACTATCAGAGG
TAGTTGGCGTCATCGAGCGCCATCTCGAACCGACGTTGCTGGCCGTACATTTGTACGGCTCCGCAGTGGA
TGGCGGCCTGAAGCCACACAGTGATATTGATTTGCTGGTTACGGTGACCGTAAGGCTTGATGAAACAACG
CGGCGAGCTTTGATCAACGACCTTTTGGAAACTTCGGCTTCCCCTGGAGAGAGCGAGATTCTCCGCGCTG
TAGAAGTCACCATTGTTGTGCACGACGACATCATTCCGTGGCGTTATCCAGCTAAGCGCGAACTGCAATT
TGGAGAATGGCAGCGCAATGACATTCTTGCAGGTATCTTCGAGCCAGCCACGATCGACATTGATCTGGCT
ATCTTGCTGACAAAAGCAAGAGAACATAGCGTTGCCTTGGTAGGTCCAGCGGCGGAGGAACTCTTTGATC
CGGTTCCTGAACAGGATCTATTTGAGGCGCTAAATGAAACCTTAACGCTATGGAACTCGCCGCCCGACTG
GGCTGGCGATGAGCGAAATGTAGTGCTTACGTTGTCCCGCATTTGGTACAGCGCAGTAACCGGCAAAATC
GCGCCGAAGGATGTCGCTGCCGACTGGGCAATGGAGCGCCTGCCGGCCCAGTATCAGCCCGTCATACTTG
AAGCTAGACAGGCTTATCTTGGACAAGAAGAAGATCGCTTGGCCTCGCGCGCAGATCAGTTGGAAGAATT
TGTCCACTACGTGAAAGGCGAGATCACCAAGGTAATAGGTAAATAA
Features (pLannotate 1.2.2; 15 found; start..end, strand, type, name):
    202..1152    -  CDS            Rep101: RepA protein needed for replication with the pSC101 origin; rep101
   1200..1422    -  rep_origin     pSC101 ori: low-copy replication origin that requires the Rep101 protein
   1914..2008    -  terminator     lambda t0 terminator: transcription terminator from phage lambda
   2045..2104    +  terminator     his operon terminator: This putative transcriptin terminator from the E. coli his operon has a 2-bp deletion introduced during synthesis. Its efficiency has not been determined.
   2164..2193    -  terminator     T3Te terminator: phage T3 early transcription terminator
   2248..2276    +  promoter       tac promoter: strong E. coli promoter; hybrid between the trp and lac UV5 promoters
   2311..3009    +  CDS            TagBFP: TagBFP is a basic (constitutively fluorescent) blue fluorescent protein published in 2008, derived from Entacmaea quadricolor. It is reported to be a very rapidly-maturing monomer with very low acid sensitivity.
   3037..3744    -  CDS            mCherry: mCherry is a basic (constitutively fluorescent) red fluorescent protein published in 2004, derived from Discosoma sp.. It is reported to be a very rapidly-maturing monomer with low acid sensitivity.
   3780..3815    -  promoter       AmpR promoter (fragment): bla
   3857..3888    +  terminator     tonB terminator: bidirectional E. coli tonB-P14 transcription terminator
   3935..3975    -  terminator     bacterial terminator (fragment): putative bacterial transcription terminator
   3983..4075    +  promoter       cat promoter (fragment): promoter of the E. coli cat gene encoding chloramphenicol acetyltransferase
   4075..4146    -  CDS            int (fragment): INT2_ECOLX - Protein inferred from homology: Swiss-Prot protein existence level 3. Putative integrase believed to be involved in the insertion of antibiotic resistance genes into plasmids and transposons. From Escherichia coli.
   4232..4288    +  CDS            GmR (fragment): gentamycin acetyltransferase; aacC1; confers resistance to gentamycin
   4295..5074    +  CDS            SmR: aminoglycoside adenylyltransferase (Murphy, 1985); aadA; confers resistance to spectinomycin and streptomycin
