[The description below was written by a language model from this plasmid's Addgene catalogue record and pLannotate feature annotations shown in this document.]
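Description:
SAH0141-0.0-conP01 is a 5,086 bp bacterial reporter plasmid for measuring transcriptional interference in E. coli, built on the BioBrick backbone pSB4S5. It replicates through the pSC101 origin together with the Rep101 (RepA) protein that this origin requires, and it is selected with spectinomycin through the aadA aminoglycoside adenylyltransferase gene (SmR). The catalogue entry lists the plasmid as high copy, whereas pSC101 is generally regarded as a low-copy origin, and the record does not resolve this discrepancy. Short integrase, gentamicin-resistance and cat-promoter fragments annotated next to the SmR gene look like remnants carried along with the resistance cassette rather than functional parts.

The payload is a pair of convergently oriented fluorescent reporter genes. A blue fluorescent protein (annotated as TagBFP) is read on the forward strand from the promoter conP01, which the record describes as the strong interfering promoter. The annotation software labels this region as tac promoter, probably because of sequence similarity. mCherry lies immediately downstream on the opposite strand and is driven by the bla P3 promoter, detected as an AmpR promoter fragment. Because the two coding regions face each other with only a small gap, transcription from conP01 can run into the mCherry unit and suppress it, so red fluorescence reports the degree of interference while blue fluorescence tracks the interfering promoter's activity. Several terminators (lambda t0, his operon, T3Te, tonB) flank the cassette and insulate it from the backbone.

The "0.0" variant is described as a landing site for spacers, which suggests it serves as the base construct into which spacer sequences are cloned to test interference over distance. The associated work used such long-range interference to build a dual positive selection system for genetic switches.
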