Addgene plasmid #79828: SAH0141-0.0-conP01
Purpose: Transcriptional interference assessment; strong interfering promoter, landing site for spacers
Depositing lab: Katja Arndt. Depositing organization: Universitaet Potsdam. Publication: Long-range transcriptional interference in E. coli used to construct a dual positive selection system for genetic switches. Hoffmann SA, Kruse SM, Arndt KM. Nucleic Acids Res. 2016 Jun 2;44(10):e95. doi: 10.1093/nar/gkw125. Epub 2016 Feb 29. PubMed 26932362.
Backbone
  Vector backbone: pSB4S5
  Backbone manufacturer: BioBrick
  Backbone size w/o insert (bp): 3510
  Total vector size (bp): 5086
Growth in bacteria
  Bacterial resistance: Spectinomycin, 50 μg/mL
  Growth temperature: 37°C
  Growth strain: DH5alpha
  Copy number: High Copy
Gene/Insert 1
  Gene/Insert name: Blue fluorescent protein
  Promoter: conP01
  Cloning method: Restriction Enzyme; 5′ cloning site EcoRI (unknown if destroyed); 3′ cloning site HindIII (unknown if destroyed)
  Sequencing primers: 5′ pQE-RP
Gene/Insert 2
  Gene/Insert name: mCherry
  Promoter: bla P3
  Cloning method: Restriction Enzyme; 5′ cloning site PstI (unknown if destroyed); 3′ cloning site HindIII (unknown if destroyed)
  Sequencing primers: 5′ ATTACCGCCTTTGAGTGAGC
Terms and licenses: Academic/Nonprofit Terms; Industry Terms: Not Available to Industry
How to cite: SAH0141-0.0-conP01 was a gift from Katja Arndt (Addgene plasmid # 79828 ; http://n2t.net/addgene:79828 ; RRID:Addgene_79828)
