>Addgene plasmid #79828 | SAH0141-0.0-conP01 | addgene partial sequence | sequence record 153975 | mTagBFP-R 5'-gtgccctccatgtacagctt-3'
AGATTCCACACATTATACGAGCCGATGATTAATTGTCAAGAGAATTCGAGTCACTAAGGGCTAACTAACT
AATTACGTAGCAATCAACTCACTGGCTCACCTTCACGGGTGGGCCTTTCTTCGGCACGGGCAAATTGCTG
AATATTCCTTTTCTTAGACGTCAGGTGGCAAACGCGAAGTAATCTTTTCGGTTTTAAAGAAAAAGGGCAG
GGTGGTGACACCTTGCCCGTTTTTTTGCCGGAGCTAGAGCTGTCAGACCAAGTTTACGAGCTCGCTTGGA
CTCCTGTTGATAGATCCAGTAATGACCTCAGAACTCCATCTGGATTTGTTCAGAACGCTCGGTTGCCGCC
GGGCGTTTTTTATTGGTGAGAATCCAAGCACTAGGGACAGTAAGACGGGTAAGCCTGTTGATGATACCGC
TGCCTTACTGGGTGCATTAGCCAGTCTGAATGACCTGTCACGGGATAATCCGAAGTGGTCAGACTGGAAA
ATCAGAGGGCAGGAACTGCTGAACAGCAAAAAGTCAGATAGCACCACATAGCAGACCCGCCATAAAACGC
CCTGAGAAGCCCGTGACGGGCTTTTCTTGTATTATGGGTAGTTTCCTTGCATGAATCCATAAAAGGCGCC
TGTAGTGCCATTTACCCCCATTCACTGCCAGAGCCGTGAGCGCAGC
