>Addgene plasmid #79828 | SAH0141-0.0-conP01 | addgene partial sequence | sequence record 155779 | mCherry-R 5'-TTGGTCACCTTCAGCTTGG-3'
GGCGGCCCTCGCCCTCGCCCTCGATCTCGAACTCGTGGCCGTTCACGGAGCCCTCCATGTGCACCTTGAA
GCGCATGAACTCCTTGATGATGGCCATGTTATCCTCCTCGCCCTTGCTCACCATTTATTACCTCCCGCCT
GATTAATATTGAAACTAACCAGGGTTATTGTCTCATGAGCGGATACATATTTGAACTGCAGGAGTCACTA
AGGGTTAGTTAGTTAGATTAGCAGAAAGTCAAAAGCCTCCGACCGGAGGCTTTTGACTAAAACTTCCCTT
GGGGTTATCATTGGGGCTCACTCAAAGGCGGTAATCAGATAAAAAAAATCCTTAGCTTTCGCTAAGGATG
ATTTCTGCTAGTGTAAGAGGTTCCAACTTTCACCATAATGAAATAAGATCACTACCGGGCGTATTTTTTG
AGTTATCGAGATTTTCAGGAGCTAAGGAAGCTAAAATGCGCTTACGCAACTGGTCCAGAACCTTGACCGA
ACGCAGCGGTGGTAACGGCGCAGTGGCGGTTTTCATGGCTTGTTATGACTGTTTTTTTGGGGTACAGTCT
ATGCCTCGGGCATCCAAGCAGCAAGCGCGTTACGCCGTGGGTCGATGTTTGATGTTATGGAGCAGCAACG
ATGTTACGCAGCAGGGCAGTCGCCCTAAAACAAAGTTAAACATCATGAGGGAAGCGGTGATCGCCGAAGT
ATCGACTCAACTATCAGAGGTAGTTGGCGTCATCGAGCGCCATCTCGAACCGACGTTGCTGGCCGTACAT
TTGTACGGCTCCGCAGTGGATGGCGGCCTGAAGCCACACAGTGATA
