>Addgene plasmid #79828 | SAH0141-0.0-conP01 | addgene partial sequence | sequence record 155782 | mCherry-F 5'-ccccgtaatgcagaagaaga-3'
GGATGTACCCCGAGGACGGCGCCCTGAAGGGCGAGATCAAGCAGAGGCTGAAGCTGAAGGACGGCGGCCA
CTACGACGCTGAGGTCAAGACCACCTACAAGGCCAAGAAGCCCGTGCAGCTGCCCGGCGCCTACAACGTC
AACATCAAGTTGGACATCACCTCCCACAACGAGGACTACACCATCGTGGAACAGTACGAACGCGCCGAGG
GCCGCCACTCCACCGGCGGCATGGACGAGCTGTACAAGTAAAAGCTTCTGACCGGTTAGCTTTTAATTTA
GCTTGTGCCCCAGTTTGCTAGGGAGGTCGCAGTATCTGGCCACTGCCACCTCGTGCTGCTCGACGTAGGT
CTCGTTGTTGGCCTCCTTGATTCTTTCCAGTCTGTAGTCCACATAGTAGACGCCAGGCATCTTGAGGTTC
TTAGCGGGTTTCTTGGATCTATATGTGGTCTTGATGTTTGCGATCAGATGGCTCCCGCCCACGAGCTTCA
GGGCCATGTCGTTTCTGCCTTCCAGGCCGCCGTCAGCGGGGTACAGCGTCTCGGTGAAGGCCTCCCAGCC
GAGTGTTTTCTTCTGCATCACAGGGCCGTTGGATGTGAAGTTCACCCCTCTGATCTTGACGTTGTAGATG
AGGCA
